>Addgene plasmid #113807 | pREST-donor | depositor full sequence | sequence record 214768 | Full Sequence
AAGGGCGAATTCTGCAGATATCCATCACACTGGCGGCCGCTCGAGCATGCATCTAGAGGGCCCAATTCGC
CCTATAGTGAGTCGTATTACAATTCACTGGCCGTCGTTTTACAACGTCGTGACTGGGAAAACCCTGGCGT
TACCCAACTTAATCGCCTTGCAGCACATCCCCCTTTCGCCAGCTGGCGTAATAGCGAAGAGGCCCGCACC
GATCGCCCTTCCCAACAGTTGCGCAGCCTATACGTACGGCAGTTTAAGGTTTACACCTATAAAAGAGAGA
GCCGTTATCGTCTGTTTGTGGATGTACAGAGTGATATTATTGACACGCCGGGGCGACGGATGGTGATCCC
CCTGGCCAGTGCACGTCTGCTGTCAGATAAAGTCTCCCGTGAACTTTACCCGGTGGTGCATATCGGGGAT
GAAAGCTGGCGCATGATGACCACCGATATGGCCAGTGTGCCGGTCTCCGTTATCGGGGAAGAAGTGGCTG
ATCTCAGCCACCGCGAAAATGACATCAAAAACGCCATTAACCTGATGTTCTGGGGAATATAAATGTCAGG
CATGAGATTATCAAAAAGGATCTTCACCTAGATCCTTTTCACGTAGAAAGCCAGTCCGCAGAAACGGTGC
TGACCCCGGATGAATGTCAGCTACTGGGCTATCTGGACAAGGGAAAACGCAAGCGCAAAGAGAAAGCAGG
TAGCTTGCAGTGGGCTTACATGGCGATAGCTAGACTGGGCGGTTTTATGGACAGCAAGCGAACCGGAATT
GCCAGCTGGGGCGCCCTCTGGTAAGGTTGGGAAGCCCTGCAAAGTAAACTGGATGGCTTTCTCGCCGCCA
AGGATCTGATGGCGCAGGGGATCAAGCTCTGATCAAGAGACAGGATGAGGATCGTTTCGCATG
[179 nt withheld, positions 904-1082]
A
[345 nt withheld, positions 1084-1428]
A
[263 nt withheld, positions 1430-1692]
TGAATTATTAACGCTTACAATTTCCTGATGCGGTATTTTCTCCTTACGCATCTGTGCGGTATTTCACACC
GCATACAGGTGGCACTTTTCGGGGAAATGTGCGCGGAACCCCTATTTGTTTATTTTTCTAAATACATTCA
AATATGTATCCGCTCATGAGACAATAACCCTGATAAATGCTTCAATAATAGCACGTGAGGAGGGCCACCA
TGGCCAAGTTGACCAGTGCCGTTCCGGTGCTCACCGCGCGCGACGTCGCCGGAGCGGTCGAGTTCTGGAC
CGACCGGCTCGGGTTCTCCCGGGACTTCGTGGAGGACGACTTCGCCGGTGTGGTCCGGGACGACGTGACC
CTGTTCATCAGCGCGGTCCAGGACCAGGTGGTGCCGGACAACACCCTGGCCTGGGTGTGGGTGCGCGGCC
TGGACGAGCTGTACGCCGAGTGGTCGGAGGTCGTGTCCACGAACTTCCGGGACGCCTCCGGGCCGGCCAT
GACCGAGATCGGCGAGCAGCCGTGGGGGCGGGAGTTCGCCCTGCGCGACCCGGCCGGCAACTGCGTGCAC
TTCGTGGCCGAGGAGCAGGACTGACACGTGCTAAAACTTCATTTTTAATTTAAAAGGATCTAGGTGAAGA
TCCTTTTTGATAATCTCATGACCAAAATCCCTTAACGTGAGTTTTCGTTCCACTGAGCGTCAGACCCCGT
AGAAAAGATCAAAGGATCTTCTTGAGATCCTTTTTTTCTGCGCGTAATCTGCTGCTTGCAAACAAAAAAA
CCACCGCTACCAGCGGTGGTTTGTTTGCCGGATCAAGAGCTACCAACTCTTTTTCCGAAGGTAACTGGCT
TCAGCAGAGCGCAGATACCAAATACTGTCCTTCTAGTGTAGCCGTAGTTAGGCCACCACTTCAAGAACTC
TGTAGCACCGCCTACATACCTCGCTCTGCTAATCCTGTTACCAGTGGCTGCTGCCAGTGGCGATAAGTCG
TGTCTTACCGGGTTGGACTCAAGACGATAGTTACCGGATAAGGCGCAGCGGTCGGGCTGAACGGGGGGTT
CGTGCACACAGCCCAGCTTGGAGCGAACGACCTACACCGAACTGAGATACCTACAGCGTGAGCTATGAGA
AAGCGCCACGCTTCCCGAAGGGAGAAAGGCGGACAGGTATCCGGTAAGCGGCAGGGTCGGAACAGGAGAG
CGCACGAGGGAGCTTCCAGGGGGAAACGCCTGGTATCTTTATAGTCCTGTCGGGTTTCGCCACCTCTGAC
TTGAGCGTCGATTTTTGTGATGCTCGTCAGGGGGGCGGAGCCTATGGAAAAACGCCAGCAACGCGGCCTT
TTTACGGTTCCTGGGCTTTTGCTGGCCTTTTGCTCACATGTTCTTTCCTGCGTTATCCCCTGATTCTGTG
GATAACCGTATTACCGCCTTTGAGTGAGCTGATACCGCTCGCCGCAGCCGAACGACCGAGCGCAGCGAGT
CAGTGAGCGAGGAAGCGGAAGAGCGCCCAATACGCAAACCGCCTCTCCCCGCGCGTTGGCCGATTCATTA
ATGCAGCTGGCACGACAGGTTTCCCGACTGGAAAGCGGGCAGTGAGCGCAACGCAATTAATGTGAGTTAG
CTCACTCATTAGGCACCCCAGGCTTTACACTTTATGCTTCCGGCTCGTATGTTGTGTGGAATTGTGAGCG
GATAACAATTTCACACAGGAAACAGCTATGACCATGATTACGCCAAGCTATTTAGGTGACACTATAGAAT
ACTCAAGCTATGCATCAAGCTTGGTACCGAGCTCGGATCCACTAGTAACGGCCGCCAGTGTGCTGGAATT
CGCCCTTTTGCCCAGGTAGAATCTGCTCCCATGCAGGTGGTCCAGAAGGAGCCTGTTCAGATGGAGCTGT
CTCCTCCCATGGAGGTGGTCCAGAAGGAGCCTGTTCAGATAGAGCTGTCTCCTCCCATGGAGGTGGTCCA
GAAGGAACCTGTTAAGATAGAGCTGTCTCCTCCCATAGAGGTGGTCCAGAAGGAGCCTGTTCAGATGGAG
TTGTCTCCTCCCATGGGGGTGGTTCAGAAGGAGCCTGCTCAGAGGGAGCCACCTCCTCCCAGAGAGCCTC
CCCTTCACATGGAGCCAATTTCCAAAAAGCCTCCTCTCCGAAAAGATAAAAAGGAAAAGTCTAACATGCA
GAGTGAAAGGGCACGGAAGGAGCAAGTCCTTATTGAAGTTGGCTTAGTGCCTGTTAAAGATAGCTGGCTT
CTAAAGGAAAGTGTAAGCACAGAGGATCTCTCACCACCATCACCACCACTGCCAAAGGAAAATTTAAGAG
AAGAGGCATCAGGAGACCAAAAATTACTCAACACAGGTGAAGGAAATAAAGAAGCCCCTCTTCAGAAAGT
AGGAGCAGAAGAGGCAGATGAGAGCCTACCTGGTCTTGCTGCTAATATCAACGAATCTACCCATATTTCA
TCCTCTGGACAAAACTTGAATACGCCAGAGGGTGAAACTTTAAATGGTAAACATCAGACTGACAGTATAG
TTTGTGAAATGAAAATGGACACTGATCAGAACACAAGAGAGAATCTCACTGGTATAAATTCAACAGTTGA
AGAACCAGTTTCACCAATGCTTCCCCCTTCAGCAGTAGAAGAACGTGAAGCAGTGTCCAAAACTGCACTG
GCATCACCTCCTGCTACAATGGCAGCAAATGAGTCTCAGGAAATTGATGAAGATGAAGGCATCCACAGCC
ATGAAGGAAGTGACCTAAGTGACAACATGTCAGAGGGTAGTGATGATTCTGGATTGCATGGGGCTCGGCC
AGTTCCACAAGAATCTAGCAGAAAAAATGCAAAGGAAGCCTTGGCAGTCAAAGCGGCTAAGGGAGATTTT
GTTTGTATCTTCTGTGATCGTTCTTTCAGAAAGGGAAAAGATTACAGCAAACACCTCAATCGCCATTTGG
TTAATGTGTACTATCTTGAAGAAGCAGCTCAAGGGCAGGAGGATTATGATATTCCAACTACTGCAAGCGA
GAATCTTTATTTTCAGGGCGCCGCCAAATTCAAAGAAACCGCTGCTGCTAAATTCGAACGCCAGCACATG
GACAGCGGAGGTGGAGGTTCGAGCGGTCCCTCGGGTTCGTCGAGCCTGGAAGTTCTGTTCCAGGGGCCCC
TGTCGTCGAGCGGTCCCTCGGGTTCGATGGTGAGCAAAGGCGAGGAGCTGTTCACCGGGGTGGTGCCCAT
CCTGGTCGAGCTGGACGGCGACGTAAACGGCCACAAGTTCAGCGTGTCCGGCGAGGGCGAGGGCGATGCC
ACCTACGGCAAGCTGACCCTGAAGTTCATCTGCACCACCGGCAAGCTGCCCGTGCCCTGGCCCACCCTCG
TGACCACCCTGACCTACGGCGTGCAGTGCTTCAGCCGCTACCCCGACCACATGAAGCAGCACGACTTCTT
CAAGTCCGCCATGCCCGAAGGCTACGTCCAGGAGCGCACCATCTTCTTCAAGGACGACGGCAACTACAAG
ACCCGCGCCGAGGTGAAGTTCGAGGGCGACACCCTGGTGAACCGCATCGAGCTGAAGGGCATCGACTTCA
AGGAGGACGGCAACATCCTGGGGCACAAGCTGGAGTACAACTACAACAGCCACAACGTCTATATCATGGC
CGACAAGCAGAAGAACGGCATCAAGGTGAACTTCAAGATCCGCCACAACATCGAGGACGGCAGCGTGCAG
CTCGCCGACCACTACCAGCAGAACACCCCCATCGGCGACGGCCCCGTGCTGCTGCCCGACAACCACTACC
TGAGCACCCAGTCCGCCCTGAGCAAAGACCCCAACGAGAAGCGCGATCACATGGTCCTTAAGGAGTTCGT
GACCGCCGCCGGGATCACTCTCGGCATGGACGAGCTGTACAAGTAATGATCTAGAGTCGAGTTAATTAAG
AATTCCGCCCCCCCCCCTCTCCCTCCCCCCCCCTAACGTTACTGGCCGAAGCCGCTTGGAATAAGGCCGG
TGTGCGTTTGTCTATATGTTATTTTCCACCATATTGCCGTCTTTTGGCAATGTGAGGGCCCGGAAACCTG
GCCCTGTCTTCTTGACGAGCATTCCTAGGGGTCTTTCCCCTCTCGCCAAAGGAATGCAGGGTCTGTTGAA
TGTCGTGAAGGAAGCAGTTCCTCTGGAAGCTTCTTGAAGACAAACAACGTCTGTAGCGACCCTTTGCAGG
CAGCGGAACCCCCCACCTGGCGACAGGTGCCTCTGCGGCCAAAAGCCACGTGTATAAGATACACCTGCAA
AGGCGGCACAACCCCAGTGCCACGTTGTGAGTTGGATAGTTGTGGAAAGAGTCAAATGGCTCTCCTCAAG
CGTATTCAACAAGGGGCTGAAGGATGCCCAGAAGGTACCCCATTGTATGGGATCTGATCTGGGGCCTCGG
TGCACATGCTTTACATGTGTTTAGTCGAGGTTAAAAAAACGTCTAGGCCCCCCGAACCACGGGGACGTGG
TTTTCCTTTGAAAAACACGATGATAATATGGCCACAACCTGTTACATTGCACAAGATAAAAATATATCAT
CACGAACAGTAAAACTGTCTGCTTACATAAACAGTAATACAAGGGGTGTTATGGGATCGG
[791 nt withheld, positions 6303-7093]
TGATGAAACTTTGAACAAGGTTTCAGTTCTTAGTTTGTAAGGTATATTACATTTTATATTCATTTATGAT
AGCAGACAACCTTTTAAGATTGCTTTAATTAGTATCTGATGTTGATTTTTAAGTGGCATTCTTTTCCTTA
GGACTTTTTATGTATACCTGTTGATTGTTGTGTAAATTTTAGTAAATCTAAGAGAGTGTACTAAACCAGC
AGGTATCTGTTAGCTTATGTGTTTAATTGAAATTAGAAGGCTAAGATGGTATAACAGCATTTTATTGCTT
TGTCCAGCTACAACTTGTCATTTTTTTCTCCATGTCTTATCTTCCTGTTTCACTTTAGTTTATTCTTCGT
TTTTTATTGAGATCTATAAAAAATTGGCTTACTTAATAGCAAATTACTTGAAGAATTTGCCTGCTTTATA
TAAAGTTAGCACTTTAAGATTTTTTTTTTTAGAGATGAGAAGACATTTAAATTGAAGAAAAATTCCCCCA
GCAATAGACAGTCTATCAGTCCAAGTATTTACTTCCTGAGTTTTGATCAATATTTTTTATTTGTGTATGT
TAATCGTCATAAAAACAGTGATTTTGGTGTGTTTTTTATTTTGGTGCTTTAATGGCTTAAGATGTTGCAC
ATTTTTTTTTTCTTTTGGTTTCTGTTTATGTTTTTTTGCCTATGCAGTTAAATTTTTCCTAGAAATAGCA
TTTGTGTTGAACAGTAACACTTTATACATATATATATGCATGTTTATTTTGTTTGGCGTCTTTGGAGGGA
TGCTTTTAGACTTGTTTGCAAAAGGGCAGTTTTCTTTTTCTTTGCTGCAGTTGTCTATTTTGCAGAATAA
TAGTGTGTGCAAGTTTGTGAGCA
Features (pLannotate 1.2.2; 20 found; start..end, strand, type, name):
     71..89      -  promoter       T7 promoter: promoter for bacteriophage T7 RNA polymerase
     92..239     +  CDS            lacZα (fragment): LacZα fragment of β-galactosidase; lacZ fragment
    249..552     +  CDS            ccdB (fragment): CcdB, a bacterial toxin that poisons DNA gyrase; ccdB; Plasmids containing the ccdB gene cannot be propagated in standard E. coli strains.
    600..869     +  CDS            tnpA (fragment): TN5P_ECOLX - Also known as tnp. Experimental evidence at protein level: Swiss-Prot protein existence level 1. Mediates transposition of transposon Tn5 by a 'cut and paste' mechanism. First, the monomeric transposase binds the 19 bp inverted DNA repeats flanking the transposon. Then, dimerization of the DNA- bound transposase creates a synaptic DNA complex. After nicking of the first DNA strand, excision of the transposon proceeds through a series of intermediates. The transposase then mediates the insertion of the transposon at a new site by strand transfer. The activity of the wild- type tran
    901..1695    +  CDS            NeoR/KanR (sequence partly withheld): aminoglycoside phosphotransferase from Tn5; aph(3')-II (or nptII); confers resistance to neomycin, kanamycin, and G418 (Geneticin®)
   1716..1767    -  misc_feature   bom (fragment): basis of mobility region from pBR322
   1794..1882    +  promoter       AmpR promoter (fragment): bla
   1902..2276    +  CDS            BleoR: antibiotic-binding protein; Sh ble from Streptoalloteichus hindustanus; confers resistance to bleomycin, phleomycin, and Zeocin™
   2414..3002    +  rep_origin     ori: high-copy-number ColE1/pMB1/pBR322/pUC origin of replication
   3185..3277    +  CDS            lacI (fragment): lac repressor; lacI; The lac repressor binds to the lac operator to inhibit transcription in E. coli. This inhibition can be relieved by adding lactose or isopropyl-β-D-thiogalactopyranoside (IPTG).
   3290..3311    +  protein_bind   CAP binding site: CAP binding activates transcription in the presence of cAMP. E. coli catabolite activator protein
   3326..3356    +  promoter       lac promoter: promoter for the E. coli lac operon
   3364..3380    +  protein_bind   lac operator: The lac repressor binds to the lac operator to inhibit transcription in E. coli. This inhibition can be relieved by adding lactose or isopropyl-β-D-thiogalactopyranoside (IPTG). lac repressor encoded by lacI
   3422..3440    +  promoter       SP6 promoter: promoter for bacteriophage SP6 RNA polymerase
   3768..4673    +  CDS            REST (fragment): REST_HUMAN - Also known as NRSF, XBR. Experimental evidence at protein level: Swiss-Prot protein existence level 1. [Isoform 3]: Binds to the 3' region of the neuron-restrictive silencer element (NRSE), with lower affinity than full-length REST isoform 1 (By similarity). Exhibits weaker repressor activity compared to isoform 1 (PubMed:11779185). May negatively regulate the repressor activity of isoform 1 by binding to isoform 1, thereby preventing its binding to NRSE and leading to derepression of target genes (PubMed:11779185). However, in another study, does not appear to be implicated in re
   4700..4720    +  CDS            capTEV™ (fragment): composite tag for in vivo biotinylation, TEV protease cleavage, and 6xHis tagging
   4734..4778    +  CDS            S-Tag: affinity and epitope tag derived from pancreatic ribonuclease A
   4869..5588    +  CDS            EGFP: the original enhanced GFP (Yang et al., 1996) mammalian codon-optimized
   5626..6211    +  misc_feature   IRES2: internal ribosome entry site (IRES) of the encephalomyocarditis virus (EMCV)
   6293..7096    +  CDS            NeoR/KanR (sequence partly withheld): aminoglycoside phosphotransferase from Tn5; aph(3')-II (or nptII); confers resistance to neomycin, kanamycin, and G418 (Geneticin®)
