>Addgene plasmid #113807 | pREST-donor | addgene full sequence | sequence record 231037 | Addgene NGS Result
AAGGGCGAATTCTGCAGATATCCATCACACTGGCGGCCGCTCGAGCATGCATCTAGAGGGCCCAATTCGC
CCTATAGTGAGTCGTATTACAATTCACTGGCCGTCGTTTTACAACGTCGTGACTGGGAAAACCCTGGCGT
TACCCAACTTAATCGCCTTGCAGCACATCCCCCTTTCGCCAGCTGGCGTAATAGCGAAGAGGCCCGCACC
GATCGCCCTTCCCAACAGTTGCGCAGCCTATACGTACGGCAGTTTAAGGTTTACACCTATAAAAGAGAGA
GCCGTTATCGTCTGTTTGTGGATGTACAGAGTGATATTATTGACACGCCGGGGCGACGGATGGTGATCCC
CCTGGCCAGTGCACGTCTGCTGTCAGATAAAGTCTCCCGTGAACTTTACCCGGTGGTGCATATCGGGGAT
GAAAGCTGGCGCATGATGACCACCGATATGGCCAGTGTGCCGGTCTCCGTTATCGGGGAAGAAGTGGCTG
ATCTCAGCCACCGCGAAAATGACATCAAAAACGCCATTAACCTGATGTTCTGGGGAATATAAATGTCAGG
CATGAGATTATCAAAAAGGATCTTCACCTAGATCCTTTTCACGTAGAAAGCCAGTCCGCAGAAACGGTGC
TGACCCCGGATGAATGTCAGCTACTGGGCTATCTGGACAAGGGAAAACGCAAGCGCAAAGAGAAAGCAGG
TAGCTTGCAGTGGGCTTACATGGCGATAGCTAGACTGGGCGGTTTTATGGACAGCAAGCGAACCGGAATT
GCCAGCTGGGGCGCCCTCTGGTAAGGTTGGGAAGCCCTGCAAAGTAAACTGGATGGCTTTCTTGCCGCCA
AGGATCTGATGGCGCAGGGGATCAAGCTCTGATCAAGAGACAGGATGAGGATCGTTTCGCATG
[179 nt withheld, positions 904-1082]
A
[345 nt withheld, positions 1084-1428]
A
[263 nt withheld, positions 1430-1692]
TGAATTATTAACGCTTACAATTTCCTGATGCGGTATTTTCTCCTTACGCATCTGTGCGGTATTTCACACC
GCATCAGGTGGCACTTTTCGGGGAAATGTGCGCGGAACCCCTATTTGTTTATTTTTCTAAATACATTCAA
ATATGTATCCGCTCATGAGACAATAACCCTGATAAATGCTTCAATAATAGCACGTGAGGAGGGCCACCAT
GGCCAAGTTGACCAGTGCCGTTCCGGTGCTCACCGCGCGCGACGTCGCCGGAGCGGTCGAGTTCTGGACC
GACCGGCTCGGGTTCTCCCGGGACTTCGTGGAGGACGACTTCGCCGGTGTGGTCCGGGACGACGTGACCC
TGTTCATCAGCGCGGTCCAGGACCAGGTGGTGCCGGACAACACCCTGGCCTGGGTGTGGGTGCGCGGCCT
GGACGAGCTGTACGCCGAGTGGTCGGAGGTCGTGTCCACGAACTTCCGGGACGCCTCCGGGCCGGCCATG
ACCGAGATCGGCGAGCAGCCGTGGGGGCGGGAGTTCGCCCTGCGCGACCCGGCCGGCAACTGCGTGCACT
TCGTGGCCGAGGAGCAGGACTGACACGTGCTAAAACTTCATTTTTAATTTAAAAGGATCTAGGTGAAGAT
CCTTTTTGATAATCTCATGACCAAAATCCCTTAACGTGAGTTTTCGTTCCACTGAGCGTCAGACCCCGTA
GAAAAGATCAAAGGATCTTCTTGAGATCCTTTTTTTCTGCGCGTAATCTGCTGCTTGCAAACAAAAAAAC
CACCGCTACCAGCGGTGGTTTGTTTGCCGGATCAAGAGCTACCAACTCTTTTTCCGAAGGTAACTGGCTT
CAGCAGAGCGCAGATACCAAATACTGTTCTTCTAGTGTAGCCGTAGTTAGGCCACCACTTCAAGAACTCT
GTAGCACCGCCTACATACCTCGCTCTGCTAATCCTGTTACCAGTGGCTGCTGCCAGTGGCGATAAGTCGT
GTCTTACCGGGTTGGACTCAAGACGATAGTTACCGGATAAGGCGCAGCGGTCGGGCTGAACGGGGGGTTC
GTGCACACAGCCCAGCTTGGAGCGAACGACCTACACCGAACTGAGATACCTACAGCGTGAGCTATGAGAA
AGCGCCACGCTTCCCGAAGGGAGAAAGGCGGACAGGTATCCGGTAAGCGGCAGGGTCGGAACAGGAGAGC
GCACGAGGGAGCTTCCAGGGGGAAACGCCTGGTATCTTTATAGTCCTGTCGGGTTTCGCCACCTCTGACT
TGAGCGTCGATTTTTGTGATGCTCGTCAGGGGGGCGGAGCCTATGGAAAAACGCCAGCAACGCGGCCTTT
TTACGGTTCCTGGCCTTTTGCTGGCCTTTTGCTCACATGTTCTTTCCTGCGTTATCCCCTGATTCTGTGG
ATAACCGTATTACCGCCTTTGAGTGAGCTGATACCGCTCGCCGCAGCCGAACGACCGAGCGCAGCGAGTC
AGTGAGCGAGGAAGCGGAAGAGCGCCCAATACGCAAACCGCCTCTCCCCGCGCGTTGGCCGATTCATTAA
TGCAGCTGGCACGACAGGTTTCCCGACTGGAAAGCGGGCAGTGAGCGCAACGCAATTAATGTGAGTTAGC
TCACTCATTAGGCACCCCAGGCTTTACACTTTATGCTTCCGGCTCGTATGTTGTGTGGAATTGTGAGCGG
ATAACAATTTCACACAGGAAACAGCTATGACCATGATTACGCCAAGCTATTTAGGTGACACTATAGAATA
CTCAAGCTATGCATCAAGCTTGGTACCGAGCTCGGATCCACTAGTAACGGCCGCCAGTGTGATGGATATC
TGCAGAATTCGCCCTTTTGCCCAGGTAGAATCTGCTCCCATGCAGGTGGTCCAGAAGGAGCCTGTTCAGA
TGGAGCTGTCTCCTCCCATGGAGGTGGTCCAGAAGGAGCCTGTTCAGATAGAGCTGTCTCCTCCCATGGA
GGTGGTCCAGAAGGAACCTGTTAAGATAGAGCTGTCTCCTCCCATAGAGGTGGTCCAGAAGGAGCCTGTT
CAGATGGAGTTGTCTCCTCCCATGGGGGTGGTTCAGAAGGAGCCTGCTCAGAGGGAGCCACCTCCTCCCA
GAGAGCCTCCCCTTCACATGGAGCCAATTTCCAAAAAGCCTCCTCTCCGAAAAGATAAAAAGGAAAAGTC
TAACATGCAGAGTGAAAGGGCACGGAAGGAGCAAGTCCTTATTGAAGTTGGCTTAGTGCCTGTTAAAGAT
AGCTGGCTTCTAAAGGAAAGTGTAAGCACAGAGGATCTCTCACCACCATCACCACCACTGCCAAAGGAAA
ATTTAAGAGAAGAGGCATCAGGAGACCAAAAATTACTCAACACAGGTGAAGGAAATAAAGAAGCCCCTCT
TCAGAAAGTAGGAGCAGAAGAGGCAGATGAGAGCCTACCTGGTCTTGCTGCTAATATCAACGAATCTACC
CATATTTCATCCTCTGGACAAAACTTGAATACGCCAGAGGGTGAAACTTTAAATGGTAAACATCAGACTG
ACAGTATAGTTTGTGAAATGAAAATGGACACTGATCAGAACACAAGAGAGAATCTCACTGGTATAAATTC
AACAGTTGAAGAACCAGTTTCACCAATGCTTCCCCCTTCAGCAGTAGAAGAACGTGAAGCAGTGTCCAAA
ACTGCACTGGCATCACCTCCTGCTACAATGGCAGCAAATGAGTCTCAGGAAATTGATGAAGATGAAGGCA
TCCACAGCCATGAAGGAAGTGACCTAAGTGACAACATGTCAGAGGGTAGTGATGATTCTGGATTGCATGG
GGCTCGGCCAGTTCCACAAGAATCTAGCAGAAAAAATGCAAAGGAAGCCTTGGCAGTCAAAGCGGCTAAG
GGAGATTTTGTTTGTATCTTCTGTGATCGTTCTTTCAGAAAGGGAAAAGATTACAGCAAACACCTCAATC
GCCATTTGGTTAATGTGTACTATCTTGAAGAAGCAGCTCAAGGGCAGGAGGATTATGATATTCCAACTAC
TGCAAGCGAGAATCTTTATTTTCAGGGCGCCGCCAAATTCAAAGAAACCGCTGCTGCTAAATTCGAACGC
CAGCACATGGACAGCGGAGGTGGAGGTTCGAGCGGTCCCTCGGGTTCGTCGAGCCTGGAAGTTCTGTTCC
AGGGGCCCCTGTCGTCGAGCGGTCCCTCGGGTTCGATGGTGAGCAAAGGCGAGGAGCTGTTCACCGGGGT
GGTGCCCATCCTGGTCGAGCTGGACGGCGACGTAAACGGCCACAAGTTCAGCGTGTCCGGCGAGGGCGAG
GGCGATGCCACCTACGGCAAGCTGACCCTGAAGTTCATCTGCACCACCGGCAAGCTGCCCGTGCCCTGGC
CCACCCTCGTGACCACCCTGACCTACGGCGTGCAGTGCTTCAGCCGCTACCCCGACCACATGAAGCAGCA
CGACTTCTTCAAGTCCGCCATGCCCGAAGGCTACGTCCAGGAGCGCACCATCTTCTTCAAGGACGACGGC
AACTACAAGACCCGCGCCGAGGTGAAGTTCGAGGGCGACACCCTGGTGAACCGCATCGAGCTGAAGGGCA
TCGACTTCAAGGAGGACGGCAACATCCTGGGGCACAAGCTGGAGTACAACTACAACAGCCACAACGTCTA
TATCATGGCCGACAAGCAGAAGAACGGCATCAAGGTGAACTTCAAGATCCGCCACAACATCGAGGACGGC
AGCGTGCAGCTCGCCGACCACTACCAGCAGAACACCCCCATCGGCGACGGCCCCGTGCTGCTGCCCGACA
ACCACTACCTGAGCACCCAGTCCGCCCTGAGCAAAGACCCCAACGAGAAGCGCGATCACATGGTCCTTAA
GGAGTTCGTGACCGCCGCCGGGATCACTCTCGGCATGGACGAGCTGTACAAGTAATGATCTAGAGTCGAG
TTAATTAAGAATTCCGCCCCCCCCCCTCTCCCTCCCCCCCCCTAACGTTACTGGCCGAAGCCGCTTGGAA
TAAGGCCGGTGTGCGTTTGTCTATATGTTATTTTCCACCATATTGCCGTCTTTTGGCAATGTGAGGGCCC
GGAAACCTGGCCCTGTCTTCTTGACGAGCATTCCTAGGGGTCTTTCCCCTCTCGCCAAAGGAATGCAGGG
TCTGTTGAATGTCGTGAAGGAAGCAGTTCCTCTGGAAGCTTCTTGAAGACAAACAACGTCTGTAGCGACC
CTTTGCAGGCAGCGGAACCCCCCACCTGGCGACAGGTGCCTCTGCGGCCAAAAGCCACGTGTATAAGATA
CACCTGCAAAGGCGGCACAACCCCAGTGCCACGTTGTGAGTTGGATAGTTGTGGAAAGAGTCAAATGGCT
CTCCTCAAGCGTATTCAACAAGGGGCTGAAGGATGCCCAGAAGGTACCCCATTGTATGGGATCTGATCTG
GGGCCTCGGTGCACATGCTTTACATGTGTTTAGTCGAGGTTAAAAAAACGTCTAGGCCCCCCGAACCACG
GGGACGTGGTTTTCCTTTGAAAAACACGATGATAATATGGCCACAACCTGTTACATTGCACAAGATAAAA
ATATATCATCACGAACAGTAAAACTGTCTGCTTACATAAACAGTAATACAAGGGGTGTTATGGGATCG
[792 nt withheld, positions 6311-7102]
TGATAATGAAACTTTGAACAAGGTTTCAGTTCTTAGTTTGTAAGGTATATTACATTTTATATTCATTTAT
GATAGCAGACAACCTTTTAAGATTGCTTTAATTAGTATCTGATGTTGATTTTTAAGTGGCATTCTTTTCC
TTAGGACTTTTTATGTATACCTGTTGATTGTTGTGTAAATTTTAGTAAATCTAAGAGAGTGTACTAAACC
AGCAGGTATCTGTTAGCTTATGTGTTTAATTGAAATTAGAAGGCTAAGATGGTATAACAGCATTTTATTG
CTTTGTCCAGCTACAACATGTCATTTTTTTCTCCATGTCTTATCTTCCTGTTTCACTTTAGTTTATTCTT
CGTTTTTTATTGAGATCTATAAAAAATTGGCTTACTTAATAGCAAATTACTTGAAGAATTTGCCTGCTTT
ATATAAAGTTAGCACTTTAAGATTTTTTTTTTAGAGATGAGAAGACATTTAAATTGAAGAAAAATTCCCC
CAGCAATAGACAGTCTATCAGTCCAAGTATTTACTTCCTGAGTTTTGATCAATATTTTTTATTTGTGTAT
GTTAATCGTCATAAAAACAGTGATTTTGGTGTGTTTTTTATTTTGGTGCTTTAATGGCTTAAGATGTTGC
ACATTTTTTTTTTCTTTTGGTTTCTGTTTATGTTTTTTTGCCTATGCAGTTAAATTTTTCCTAGAAATAG
CATTTGTGTTGAACAGTAACACTTTATACATATATATATGCATGTTTATTTTGTTTGGCGTCTTTGGAGG
GATGCTTTTAGACTTGTTTGCAAAAGGGCAGTTTTCTTTTTCTTTGCTGCAGTTGTCTATTTTGCAGAAT
AATAGTGTGTGCAAGTTTGTGAGCA
Features (pLannotate 1.2.2; 20 found; start..end, strand, type, name):
     71..89      -  promoter       T7 promoter: promoter for bacteriophage T7 RNA polymerase
     92..239     +  CDS            lacZα (fragment): LacZα fragment of β-galactosidase; lacZ fragment
    249..552     +  CDS            ccdB (fragment): CcdB, a bacterial toxin that poisons DNA gyrase; ccdB; Plasmids containing the ccdB gene cannot be propagated in standard E. coli strains.
    600..869     +  CDS            tnpA (fragment): TN5P_ECOLX - Also known as tnp. Experimental evidence at protein level: Swiss-Prot protein existence level 1. Mediates transposition of transposon Tn5 by a 'cut and paste' mechanism. First, the monomeric transposase binds the 19 bp inverted DNA repeats flanking the transposon. Then, dimerization of the DNA- bound transposase creates a synaptic DNA complex. After nicking of the first DNA strand, excision of the transposon proceeds through a series of intermediates. The transposase then mediates the insertion of the transposon at a new site by strand transfer. The activity of the wild- type tran
    901..1695    +  CDS            NeoR/KanR (sequence partly withheld): aminoglycoside phosphotransferase from Tn5; aph(3')-II (or nptII); confers resistance to neomycin, kanamycin, and G418 (Geneticin®)
   1716..1766    -  misc_feature   bom (fragment): basis of mobility region from pBR322
   1793..1881    +  promoter       AmpR promoter (fragment): bla
   1901..2275    +  CDS            BleoR: antibiotic-binding protein; Sh ble from Streptoalloteichus hindustanus; confers resistance to bleomycin, phleomycin, and Zeocin™
   2413..3001    +  rep_origin     ori: high-copy-number ColE1/pMB1/pBR322/pUC origin of replication
   3184..3276    +  CDS            lacI (fragment): lac repressor; lacI; The lac repressor binds to the lac operator to inhibit transcription in E. coli. This inhibition can be relieved by adding lactose or isopropyl-β-D-thiogalactopyranoside (IPTG).
   3289..3310    +  protein_bind   CAP binding site: CAP binding activates transcription in the presence of cAMP. E. coli catabolite activator protein
   3325..3355    +  promoter       lac promoter: promoter for the E. coli lac operon
   3363..3379    +  protein_bind   lac operator: The lac repressor binds to the lac operator to inhibit transcription in E. coli. This inhibition can be relieved by adding lactose or isopropyl-β-D-thiogalactopyranoside (IPTG). lac repressor encoded by lacI
   3421..3439    +  promoter       SP6 promoter: promoter for bacteriophage SP6 RNA polymerase
   3777..4682    +  CDS            REST (fragment): REST_HUMAN - Also known as NRSF, XBR. Experimental evidence at protein level: Swiss-Prot protein existence level 1. [Isoform 3]: Binds to the 3' region of the neuron-restrictive silencer element (NRSE), with lower affinity than full-length REST isoform 1 (By similarity). Exhibits weaker repressor activity compared to isoform 1 (PubMed:11779185). May negatively regulate the repressor activity of isoform 1 by binding to isoform 1, thereby preventing its binding to NRSE and leading to derepression of target genes (PubMed:11779185). However, in another study, does not appear to be implicated in re
   4709..4729    +  CDS            capTEV™ (fragment): composite tag for in vivo biotinylation, TEV protease cleavage, and 6xHis tagging
   4743..4787    +  CDS            S-Tag: affinity and epitope tag derived from pancreatic ribonuclease A
   4878..5597    +  CDS            EGFP: the original enhanced GFP (Yang et al., 1996) mammalian codon-optimized
   5635..6220    +  misc_feature   IRES2: internal ribosome entry site (IRES) of the encephalomyocarditis virus (EMCV)
   6302..7105    +  CDS            NeoR/KanR (sequence partly withheld): aminoglycoside phosphotransferase from Tn5; aph(3')-II (or nptII); confers resistance to neomycin, kanamycin, and G418 (Geneticin®)
