[The description below was written by a language model from this plasmid's Addgene catalogue record and pLannotate feature annotations shown in this document.]
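Description:
pREST-donor is a homology-directed repair donor plasmid for CRISPR-mediated tagging of the endogenous human transcription factor REST (also called NRSF) with GFP. It is built on the pCR Blunt TOPO cloning backbone and is propagated in E. coli as a high-copy plasmid from a ColE1/pUC-type origin under kanamycin selection. The backbone carries the Tn5-derived NeoR/KanR gene and also a bleomycin/Zeocin resistance gene. Remnants of the lacZα–ccdB positive-selection cassette, lac promoter/operator elements, and flanking T7 and SP6 promoters are also annotated. These are standard backbone features and are not functional parts of the payload.

The insert, assembled by Gibson cloning from CHM1htert-derived genomic DNA, consists of REST homology arms flanking an EGFP-IRES-Neo cassette. The upstream arm is annotated as roughly 900 bp of REST coding sequence. It is followed on the same strand by a short fragment matching a TEV-cleavage/affinity composite tag, an S-Tag, and EGFP, an order consistent with a C-terminal fusion to REST. Downstream, an EMCV IRES precedes a second NeoR copy. No separate mammalian promoter is annotated, so both the fusion protein and the neomycin marker would presumably be expressed from the endogenous REST locus after correct integration, allowing G418 enrichment of tagged cells. The downstream homology arm is not annotated, but unannotated sequence after the Neo gene presumably contains it. The record notes the variant rs4864608 in the insert.

The donor is meant to be used with its companion guide RNA plasmid, pREST.1.0-gDNA. The depositor and repository sequences differ by only a few nucleotides in length and give the same annotated layout.
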