Addgene plasmid #113807: pREST-donor
Purpose: CRISPR donor plasmid to tag human transcription factor REST with GFP
Depositing lab: Kevin White. Depositing organization: University of Chicago.
Backbone
  Vector backbone: pCR Blunt TOPO
  Backbone manufacturer: Invitrogen
  Vector type: CRISPR
Growth in bacteria
  Bacterial resistance: Kanamycin, 50 μg/mL
  Growth temperature: 37°C
  Growth strain: DH5alpha
  Copy number: High Copy
Gene/Insert
  Gene/Insert name: REST homology arms flanking EGFP-IRES-Neo cassette
  Species: H. sapiens (human)
  Mutation: rs4864608
  Entrez Gene: REST (a.k.a. DFNA27, GINGF5, HGF5, NRSF, WT6, XBR)
  Cloning method: Gibson Cloning
  Sequencing primers: 5′ M13pUC-rev; 3′ M13pUC-fwd
Terms and licenses: Academic/Nonprofit Terms; Industry Terms: Not Available to Industry
Depositor comments: Cloning source: CHM1htert. Use with plasmid pREST.1.0-gDNA
How to cite: pREST-donor was a gift from Kevin White (Addgene plasmid # 113807 ; http://n2t.net/addgene:113807 ; RRID:Addgene_113807)
